>Addgene plasmid #217588 | DVC_p15A_AF | addgene full sequence | sequence record 442568 | Addgene NGS Result
CTCTAGAGTCGACCTGCAGGCATGCAAGCTTGGCGTAATCATGGTCATAGCTGTTTCCTGTGTGAAATTG
TTATCCGCTCACAATTCCACACAACATACGAGCCGGAAGCATAAAGTGTAAAGCCTGGGGTGCCTAATGA
GTGAGCTAACTCACATTAATTGCGTTGCGCTCACTGCCCGCTTTCCAGTCGGGAAACCTGTCGTGCCAGC
TGCATTAATGAATCGGCCAACGCGCGGGGGTCTCTCGCTATGTCTTCTGGATCGGTTGTCGAGTAAGGAT
CTCCAGGCATCAAATAAAACGAAAGGCTCAGTCGAAAGACTGGGCCTTTCGTTTTATCTGTTGTTTGTCG
GTGAACGCTCTCTACTAGAGTCACACTGGCTCACCTTCGGGTGGGCCTTTCTGCGTTTATAGGATCCTAA
CTCGAGCCTAGGGATATATTCCGCTTCCTCGCTCACTGACTCGCTACGCTCGGTCGTTCGACTGCGGCGA
GCGGAAATGGCTTACGAACGGGGCGGAGATTTCCTGGAAGATGCCAGGAAGATACTTAACAGGGAAGTGA
GAGGGCCGCGGCAAAGCCGTTTTTCCATAGGCTCCGCCCCCCTGACAAGCATCACGAAATCTGACGCTCA
AATCAGTGGTGGCGAAACCCGACAGGACTATAAAGATACCAGGCGTTTCCCCCTGGCGGCTCCCTCGTGC
GCTCTCCTGTTCCTGCCTTTCGGTTTACCGGTGTCATTCCGCTGTTATGGCCGCGTTTGTCTCATTCCAC
GCCTGACACTCAGTTCCGGGTAGGCAGTTCGCTCCAAGCTGGACTGTATGCACGAACCCCCCGTTCAGTC
CGACCGCTGCGCCTTATCCGGTAACTATCGTCTTGAGTCCAACCCGGAAAGACATGCAAAAGCACCACTG
GCAGCAGCCACTGGTAATTGATTTAGAGGAGTTAGTCTTGAAGTCATGCGCCGGTTAAGGCTAAACTGAA
AGGACAAGTTTTGGTGACTGCGCTCCTCCAAGCCAGTTACCTCGGTTCAAAGAGTTGGTAGCTCAGAGAA
CCTTCGAAAAACCGCCCTGCAAGGCGGTTTTTTCGTTTTCAGAGCAAGAGATTACGCGCAGACCAAAACG
ATCTCAAGAAGATCATCTTATTAATCAGATAAAATATTTCTAGATTTCAGTGCAATTTATCTCTTCAAAT
GTAGCACCTGAAGTCAGCCCCATACGATATAAGTTGTTACTAGTGCTTGGATTCTCACCAATAAAAAACG
CCCGGCGGCAACCGAGCGTTCTGAACAAATCCAGATGGAGTTCTGAGGTCATTACTGGATCTATCAACAG
GAGTCCAAGCGAGCTCTCGAACCCCAGAGTCCCGCGATTACGCCCCGCCCTGCCACTCATCGCAGTACTG
TTGTAATTCATTAAGCATTCTGCCGACATGGAAGCCATCACAAACGGCATGATGAACCTGAATCGCCAGC
GGCATCAGCACCTTGTCGCCTTGCGTATAATATTTGCCCATGGTGAAAACGGGGGCGAAGAAGTTGTCCA
TATTGGCCACGTTTAAATCAAAACTGGTGAAACTCACCCAGGGATTGGCTGATACGAAAAACATATTCTC
AATAAACCCTTTAGGGAAATAGGCCAGGTTTTCACCGTAACACGCCACATCTTGCGAATATATGTGTAGA
AACTGCCGGAAATCGTCGTGGTATTCACTCCAGAGCGATGAAAACGTTTCAGTTTGCTCATGGAAAACGG
TGTAACAAGGGTGAACACTATCCCATATCACCAGCTCACCGTCTTTCATTGCCATACGTAATTCCGGATG
AGCATTCATCAGGCGGGCAAGAATGTGAATAAAGGCCGGATAAAACTTGTGCTTATTTTTCTTTACGGTC
TTTAAAAAGGCCGTAATATCCAGCTGAACGGTCTGGTTATAGGTACATTGAGCAACTGACTGAAATGCCT
CAAAATGTTCTTTACGATGCCATTGGGATATATCAACGGTGGTATATCCAGTGATTTTTTTCTCCATTTT
AGCTTCCTTAGCTCCTGAAAATCTCGACAACTCAAAAAATACGCCCGGTAGTGATCTTATTTCATTATGG
TGAAAGTTGGAACCTCTTACGTGCCGATCATGCCACCTGACGTCTAAGAAACCATTATTATCATGACATT
AACCTATAAAAATAGGCGTATCACGAGGCAGAATTTCAGATAAAAAAAATCCTTAGCTTTCGCTAAGGAT
GATTTCTGGAATTCGCGGCCGCTTCTAGAGACTAGTGTGGAAGACATGGAGAGAGACCTGCACCATATGC
GGTGTGAAATACCGCACAGATGCGTAAGGAGAAAATACCGCATCAGGCGCCATTCGCCATTCAGGCTGCG
CAACTGTTGGGAAGGGCGATCGGTGCGGGCCTCTTCGCTATTACGCCAGCTGGCGAAAGGGGGATGTGCT
GCAAGGCGATTAAGTTGGGTAACGCCAGGGTTTTCCCAGTCACGACGTTGTAAAACGACGGCCAGTGAAT
TCGAGCTCGGTACCCGGGGATC
Features (pLannotate 1.2.2; 16 found; start..end, strand, type, name):
     68..84      -  protein_bind   lac operator: The lac repressor binds to the lac operator to inhibit transcription in E. coli. This inhibition can be relieved by adding lactose or isopropyl-β-D-thiogalactopyranoside (IPTG). lac repressor encoded by lacI
     92..122     -  promoter       lac promoter: promoter for the E. coli lac operon
    137..158     -  protein_bind   CAP binding site: CAP binding activates transcription in the presence of cAMP. E. coli catabolite activator protein
    171..239     -  CDS            lacI (fragment): lac repressor; lacI; The lac repressor binds to the lac operator to inhibit transcription in E. coli. This inhibition can be relieved by adding lactose or isopropyl-β-D-thiogalactopyranoside (IPTG).
    291..362     +  terminator     rrnB T1 terminator: transcription terminator T1 from the E. coli rrnB gene
    378..405     +  terminator     T7Te terminator: phage T7 early transcription terminator
    439..494     -  rep_origin     RSF ori (fragment): Plasmids containing the RSF 1030 origin of replication can be propagated in E. coli cells that contain additional plasmids with compatible origins.
    582..1127    -  rep_origin     p15A ori: Plasmids containing the medium-copy-number p15A origin of replication can be propagated in E. coli cells that contain a second plasmid with the ColE1 origin.
   1241..1335    -  terminator     lambda t0 terminator: transcription terminator from phage lambda
   1368..2027    -  CDS            CmR: chloramphenicol acetyltransferase; cat; confers resistance to chloramphenicol
   2028..2130    -  promoter       cat promoter: promoter of the E. coli cat gene encoding chloramphenicol acetyltransferase
   2203..2246    -  terminator     bacterial terminator: putative bacterial transcription terminator
   2249..2270    +  misc_feature   BioBrick prefix: BioBrick prefix for parts that do not start with "ATG"
   2299..2357    +  misc_feature   bom (fragment): basis of mobility region from pBR322
   2363..2520    -  CDS            lacZα (fragment): LacZα fragment of β-galactosidase; lacZ fragment
   2517..31      +  misc_feature   MCS (across the origin): pUC18/19 multiple cloning site
