[The description below was written by a language model from this plasmid's Addgene catalogue record and pLannotate feature annotations shown in this document.]
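Description:
DVC_p15A_AF is a small (about 2.5 kb) empty destination vector for CIDAR MoClo Golden Gate assembly in E. coli, belonging to a set of MoClo-compatible backbones built for modular protein expression. It replicates from the p15A origin, listed in the catalogue as low copy, which is compatible with ColE1-type plasmids and so allows co-maintenance with a second vector. Selection is by chloramphenicol, through a chloramphenicol acetyltransferase gene driven by its native cat promoter and followed by the lambda t0 terminator. No insert is present. The plasmid is meant to receive one.

The cloning region carries the A and F CIDAR MoClo overhangs named in the record, which define it as an acceptor for level 1 constructs, meaning transcription units assembled from basic promoter, RBS, coding and terminator parts. The annotation shows a lacZα cassette occupying this position, with the lac promoter, lac operator and CAP binding site upstream of a lacZα fragment that includes a pUC18/19-type multiple cloning site. In MoClo destination vectors such a cassette normally serves as a dropout marker that is replaced by the assembled parts, allowing blue/white screening. The record does not state this explicitly, and the Type IIS sites and overhangs themselves are not annotated. The cassette is flanked by insulating terminators (rrnB T1 and T7Te on one side, a putative bacterial terminator on the other), which limit read-through between the insert and the backbone, and a BioBrick prefix remnant is also present. Short hits to lacI, RSF ori and bom are only fragments and probably represent residual or homologous sequence rather than functional elements.
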