Addgene plasmid #217588: DVC_p15A_AF
Purpose: (Empty Backbone) Destination vector with chloramphenicol resistance and p15A origin of replication. Carries A-F CIDAR MoClo overhangs for level 1 construct cloning.
Depositing lab: Wei Huang. Depositing organization: University of Oxford. Publication: Construction and Characterization of MoClo-Compatible Vectors for Modular Protein Expression in E. coli. Nielsen JR, Lewis MJ, Huang WE. ACS Synth Biol. 2025 Jan 12. doi: 10.1021/acssynbio.4c00564. PubMed 39801078.
Backbone
  Vector backbone: DVC
  Vector type: Synthetic Biology
Growth in bacteria
  Bacterial resistance: Chloramphenicol, 25 μg/mL
  Growth temperature: 37°C
  Growth strain: DH5alpha
  Copy number: Low Copy
Gene/Insert
  Gene/Insert name: None
  Mutation: None
Terms and licenses: Academic/Nonprofit Terms; Industry Terms: Not Available to Industry
How to cite: DVC_p15A_AF was a gift from Wei Huang (Addgene plasmid # 217588 ; http://n2t.net/addgene:217588 ; RRID:Addgene_217588)
